>Addgene plasmid #98543 | BB3eH_14* | addgene full sequence | sequence record 192046 | Addgene NGS Result
CGCTGTGAGCAAAAGGCCAGCAAAAGGCCAGGAACCGTAAAAAGGCCGCGTTGCTGGCGTTTTTCCATAG
GCTCCGCCCCCCTGACGAGCATCACAAAAATCGACGCTCAAGTCAGAGGTGGCGAAACCCGACAGGACTA
TAAAGATACCAGGCGTTTCCCCCTGGAAGCTCCCTCGTGCGCTCTCCTGTTCCGACCCTGCCGCTTACCG
GATACCTGTCCGCCTTTCTCCCTTCGGGAAGCGTGGCGCTTTCTCATAGCTCACGCTGTAGGTATCTCAG
TTCGGTGTAGGTCGTTCGCTCCAAGCTGGGCTGTGTGCACGAACCCCCCGTTCAGCCCGACCGCTGCGCC
TTATCCGGTAACTATCGTCTTGAGTCCAACCCGGTAAGACACGACTTATCGCCACTGGCAGCAGCCACTG
GTAACAGGATTAGCAGAGCGAGGTATGTAGGCGGTGCTACAGAGTTCTTGAAGTGGTGGCCTAACTACGG
CTACACTAGAAGAACAGTATTTGGTATCTGCGCTCTGCTGAAGCCAGTTACCTTCGGAAAAAGAGTTGGT
AGCTCTTGATCCGGCAAACAAACCACCGCTGGTAGCGGTGGTTTTTTTGTTTGCAAGCAGCAGATTACGC
GCAGAAAAAAAGGATCTCAAGAAGATCCTTTGATCTTTTCTACGGGGTGGAGCGCAAAAAACCCCGCCCC
TGACAGGGCGGGGTTTTTTCGCGATCGGAGGCGTCTTCGGATCCCTCGAGGAAGACGCCGCTCCGGCATG
GACATGGAGGCCCAGAATACCCTCCTTGACAGTCTTGACGTGCGCAGCTCAGGGGCATGATGTGACTGTC
GCCCGTACATTTAGCCCATACATCCCCATGTATAATCATTTGCATCCATACATTTTGATGGCCGCACGGC
GCGAAGCAAAAATTACGGCTCCTCGCTGCAGACGTGCGAGCAGGGAAACGCTCCCCTCACAGACGCGTTG
AATTGTCCCCACGCCGCGCCCCTGTAGAGAAATATAAAAGGTTAGGATTTGCCACTGAGGTTCTTCTTTC
ATATACTTCCTTTTAAAATCTTGCTAGGATACAGTTCTCACATCACATCCGAACATAAACAACCATGGGT
AAAAAGCCTGAACTCACCGCGACGTCTGTCGAGAAGTTTCTGATCGAAAAGTTCGACAGCGTCTCCGACC
TGATGCAGCTCTCGGAGGGCGAAGAATCTCGTGCTTTCAGCTTCGATGTAGGAGGGCGTGGATATGTCCT
GCGGGTAAATAGCTGCGCCGATGGTTTCTACAAAGATCGTTATGTTTATCGGCACTTTGCATCGGCCGCG
CTCCCGATTCCGGAAGTGCTTGACATTGGGGAATTCAGCGAGAGCCTGACCTATTGCATCTCCCGCCGTG
CACAGGGTGTCACGTTGCAAGACCTCCCTGAAACCGAACTGCCCGCTGTTCTGCAGCCGGTCGCGGAGGC
CATGGATGCGATCGCTGCGGCCGATCTTAGCCAGACGAGCGGGTTCGGCCCATTCGGACCGCAAGGAATC
GGTCAATACACTACATGGCGTGATTTCATATGCGCGATTGCTGATCCCCATGTGTATCACTGGCAAACTG
TGATGGACGACACCGTCAGTGCGTCCGTCGCGCAGGCTCTCGATGAGCTGATGCTTTGGGCCGAGGACTG
CCCCGAAGTCCGGCACCTCGTGCACGCGGATTTCGGCTCCAACAATGTCCTGACGGACAATGGCCGCATA
ACAGCGGTCATTGACTGGAGCGAGGCGATGTTCGGGGATTCCCAATACGAGGTCGCCAACATCTTCTTCT
GGAGGCCGTGGTTGGCTTGTATGGAGCAGCAGACGCGCTACTTCGAGCGGAGGCATCCGGAGCTTGCAGG
ATCGCCGCGGCTCCGGGCGTATATGCTCCGCATTGGTCTTGACCAACTCTATCAGAGCTTGGTTGACGGC
AATTTCGATGATGCAGCTTGGGCGCAGGGTCGATGCGACGCAATCGTCCGATCCGGAGCCGGGACTGTCG
GGCGTACACAAATCGCCCGCAGAAGCGCGGCCGTCTGGACCGATGGCTGTGTAGAAGTACTCGCCGATAG
TGGAAACCGACGCCCCAGCACTCGTCCGAGGGCAAAGGAATAATCAGTACTGACAATAAAAAGATTCTTG
TTTTCAAGAACTTGTCATTTGTATAGTTTTTTTATATTGTAGTTGTTCTATTTTAATCAAATGTTAGCGT
GATTTATATTTTTTTTCGCCTCGACATCATCTGCCCAGATGCGAAGTTAAGTGCGCAGAAAGTAATATCA
TGCGTCAATCGTATGTGAATGCTGGTCGCTATACTGGCTTCGCTCTTAATTAAGCGGCCCAAAGAGTGAG
AGGAAAGTACCTGGGCAAAATCACACAATTCCAAACCATGCTAAATGAGATTTAAAGAGCAAACGATGGC
AAAAGGCAACCGTTATAAATGTGATCTTTCTTGGCAGCTATCTGTCAATTTTTCTAAGGAACAGTGAATT
CATCATAGGAGAGATGTTATACGTTACATAATCATACATACTGCATGTATCTCACCTACTTTACCTCATC
AACTCTAAAACAGTTCTAGTCCCAACCCCAGATTCCTAGTCATGACACAAGTCCGCACCGGACAGGACTC
ACAACCAGCAAGAGAAGCTAACAAATTTACGCCCCGGTAAAACATTCTTTAGGGGCCGTTCAATGGTAAT
TTTCCTCTCACCCGTTTAAACTTACCTCCGGGCGGTATCTTCAATAACCTCTGTTGTCCCCGGGTATCAT
TGGAAACAGTGAGGGACGTTGAACAGAAGAGAGGATCACCGTAAATTTGCCTTGCAATTGGCCCTAACCA
CGGATGGTTAACTTCAAGCCATCACGACAGCAATTGAGTCGGCGCATAGCTACCCTCCTCTTCTTGACCC
CATGCATAGGACCAACCTTAACCGATGGAACAGGTTCCTCCGCTCCGTCCCCTGGTAGTGTCTCTGCGCA
AGAAATAGTTAAGGTATTAACACTGATCTCTCGCACCCCCCTCACAGTACTGTTATGGTGAATTGACAAA
GCCATTGGCTAGATTGAAACATGTAATTCATATGTAATCTTGTTCAATTAACGAGCTTCGTACAGTCTCA
ATCTAGACGTCTGATAATGGCGTTTGTGCTCCTAATCGATGAGCCATCTCATGTGACGTCTATACGCTTC
GATGGCTTCCGTCGCGAATATAGAACCACTTGAAATATGCTGCAAACCACGATCCACCCTGGTCCTGAAA
AGATATAAATACAGCACATCTAGCAGGCTTTTG
Features (pLannotate 1.2.2; 3 found; start..end, strand, type, name):
     62..650     -  rep_origin     ori: high-copy-number ColE1/pMB1/pBR322/pUC origin of replication
    771..2346    +  gene           hphMX6: yeast selectable marker conferring hygromycin resistance
   2149..2346    +  terminator     TEF terminator: Ashbya gossypii TEF terminator
