[The description below was written by a language model from this plasmid's Addgene catalogue record and pLannotate feature annotations shown in this document.]
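Description:
BB3eH_14* is an empty level-3 backbone (BB3) from the GoldenPiCS toolkit, a Golden Gate-derived modular cloning system for synthetic biology in the yeast Pichia pastoris. The catalogue lists it as a bacterial and yeast expression vector with a backbone of about 3.3 kb. It carries no insert and is intended as the recipient plasmid into which a single expression unit is assembled for overexpression of one gene in P. pastoris.

The annotated sequence (3,323 nt) shows a very compact design with only three recognised features. A high-copy ColE1/pUC-type origin supports propagation in E. coli. An hphMX6 cassette, ending in the Ashbya gossypii TEF terminator, confers hygromycin resistance. Hygromycin is also the listed bacterial selection, so this one marker evidently serves in both E. coli and yeast and no separate bacterial resistance gene is needed.

About 1 kb of the sequence is unannotated. It presumably contains the Golden Gate acceptor region with its type IIS restriction sites and fusion overhangs, but the record gives no details of these. The record also shows no promoter or terminator for a gene of interest, consistent with an empty backbone that receives these parts during assembly. No yeast replication origin or genomic integration locus is annotated, and the record does not explain the "e", "14" or asterisk in the name, so how the plasmid is maintained in P. pastoris cannot be determined from the information given.
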