Addgene plasmid #98543: BB3eH_14*
Purpose: (Empty Backbone) empty BB3 for insertion and overexpression of 1 gene in P. pastoris
Depositing lab: Brigitte Gasser & Diethard Mattanovich & Michael Sauer. Depositing organization: Universitaet fur Bodenkultur Wien (BOKU-WIEN). Publication: GoldenPiCS: a Golden Gate-derived modular cloning system for applied synthetic biology in the yeast Pichia pastoris. Prielhofer R, Barrero JJ, Steuer S, Gassler T, Zahrl R, Baumann K, Sauer M, Mattanovich D, Gasser B, Marx H. BMC Syst Biol. 2017 Dec 8;11(1):123. doi: 10.1186/s12918-017-0492-3. PubMed 29221460.
Backbone
  Vector backbone: BB3
  Backbone size (bp): 3295
  Vector type: Bacterial Expression, Yeast Expression
Growth in bacteria
  Bacterial resistance: Hygromycin, 200 μg/mL
  Growth temperature: 37°C
  Growth strain: DH10B
  Copy number: High Copy
Gene/Insert
  Gene/Insert name: None
Terms and licenses: Academic/Nonprofit Terms; Industry Terms: Not Available to Industry
How to cite: BB3eH_14* was a gift from Brigitte Gasser & Diethard Mattanovich & Michael Sauer (Addgene plasmid # 98543 ; http://n2t.net/addgene:98543 ; RRID:Addgene_98543)
